Addgene plasmid #126718: pZ_P-AOX1-eGFP
Purpose: yeast plasmid overexpressing eGFP
Depositing lab: Menghao Cai. Depositing organization: East China University of Science and Technology. Publication: Engineered ethanol-driven biosynthetic system for improving production of acetyl-CoA derived drugs in Crabtree-negative yeast. Liu Y, Bai C, Liu Q, Xu Q, Qian Z, Peng Q, Yu J, Xu M, Zhou X, Zhang Y, Cai M. Metab Eng. 2019 Jul;54:275-284. doi: 10.1016/j.ymben.2019.05.001. Epub 2019 May 9. PubMed 31077813.
Backbone
  Vector backbone: pPICZ B
  Backbone manufacturer: Invitrogen
  Backbone size w/o insert (bp): 3328
  Vector type: Yeast Expression
  Selectable markers: Zeocin
Growth in bacteria
  Bacterial resistance: Bleocin (Zeocin), 50 μg/mL
  Growth temperature: 37°C
  Growth strain: DH5alpha
  Copy number: Unknown
Gene/Insert
  Gene/Insert name: egfp
  Species: Mycobacterium tuberculosis H37Rv
  Insert size (bp): 723
  GenBank ID: AM697669.1
  Promoter: AOX1
  Cloning method: Gibson Cloning
Terms and licenses: Academic/Nonprofit Terms; Industry Terms: Not Available to Industry
How to cite: pZ_P-AOX1-eGFP was a gift from Menghao Cai (Addgene plasmid # 126718 ; http://n2t.net/addgene:126718 ; RRID:Addgene_126718)
