[The description below was written by a language model from this plasmid's Addgene catalogue record and pLannotate feature annotations shown in this document.]
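Description:
pZ_P-AOX1-eGFP is a yeast expression plasmid built on the Invitrogen pPICZ B backbone, a vector designed for the methylotrophic yeast Pichia pastoris (Komagataella phaffii). The sequenced record is about 3.9 kb. It is propagated in E. coli through a high-copy ColE1/pUC-type origin, and a single Sh ble (BleoR) gene serves as the selection marker in both hosts. That gene sits behind tandem promoters, the S. cerevisiae TEF1 promoter for expression in yeast and the synthetic EM7 promoter for expression in bacteria, and is followed by the CYC1 terminator, so Zeocin selects in either organism. No yeast replication origin is annotated, which fits the usual use of pPICZ vectors as integrating plasmids that recombine into the genome through their AOX1 sequences.

The payload is a green fluorescent protein open reading frame of roughly 720 bp, inserted by Gibson cloning directly downstream of the methanol-inducible AOX1 promoter and followed by the AOX1 terminator. The annotation software matches the coding sequence to yEGFP, a yeast-enhanced GFP variant, whereas the catalogue calls it egfp. The catalogue also lists Mycobacterium tuberculosis as the insert species, which presumably reflects the cited GenBank entry rather than the biological origin of GFP. A short fragment just after the reporter is annotated as part of a composite His-containing tag. It probably corresponds to residual backbone tag sequence, and the record does not say whether it is fused in frame. The stated purpose is overexpression of eGFP in yeast, so the plasmid works as a fluorescent reporter of AOX1 promoter activity. The associated work concerns engineered ethanol-driven biosynthetic systems in a Crabtree-negative yeast, where it could plausibly serve as a reference for promoter strength, though the record does not state this.
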