Features (pLannotate 1.2.2; 10 found; start..end, strand, type, name):
     56..994     +  promoter       AOX1 promoter: Pichia pastoris AOX1; inducible promoter, regulated by methanol
   1000..1716    +  CDS            yEGFP: yEGFP is a fluorescent protein published in 1997.
   1719..1737    +  CDS            capTEV™ (fragment): composite tag for in vivo biotinylation, TEV protease cleavage, and 6xHis tagging
   1748..1813    +  CDS            AOX1 (fragment): ALOX1_KOMPC - Experimental evidence at protein level: Swiss-Prot protein existence level 1. Major isoform of alcohol oxidase, which catalyzes the oxidation of methanol to formaldehyde and hydrogen peroxide, the first step in the methanol utilization pathway of methylotrophic yeasts. From Komagataella phaffii (strain ATCC 76273 / CBS 7435 / CECT 11047 / NRRL Y-11430 / Wegner 21-1) (Yeast) (Pichia pastoris).
   1817..2063    +  terminator     AOX1 terminator: Pichia pastoris AOX1; transcription terminator for AOX1
   2084..2491    +  promoter       TEF1 promoter: S. cerevisiae TEF1; promoter for EF-1α
   2498..2545    +  promoter       EM7 promoter: synthetic bacterial promoter&nbsp
   2564..2938    +  CDS            BleoR: antibiotic-binding protein; Sh ble from Streptoalloteichus hindustanus; confers resistance to bleomycin, phleomycin, and Zeocin™
   3004..3251    +  terminator     CYC1 terminator: S. cerevisiae CYC1; transcription terminator for CYC1
   3326..3914    -  rep_origin     ori: high-copy-number ColE1/pMB1/pBR322/pUC origin of replication
>Addgene plasmid #126718 | pZ_P-AOX1-eGFP | addgene full sequence | sequence record 248159 | Addgene NGS Result
GTCTGACGCTCAGTGGAACGAAAACTCACGTTAAGGGATTTTGGTCATGAGATCAGATCTAACATCCAAA
GACGAAAGGTTGAATGAAACCTTTTTGCCATCCGACATCCACAGGTCCATTCTCACACATAAGTGCCAAA
CGCAACAGGAGGGGATACACTAGCAGCAGACCGTTGCAAACGCAGGACCTCCACTCCTCTTCTCCTCAAC
ACCCACTTTTGCCATCGAAAAACCAGCCCAGTTATTGGGCTTGATTGGAGCTCGCTCATTCCAATTCCTT
CTATTAGGCTACTAACACCATGACTTTATTAGCCTGTCTATCCTGGCCCCCCTGGCGAGGTTCATGTTTG
TTTATTTCCGAATGCAACAAGCTCCGCATTACACCCGAACATCACTCCAGATGAGGGCTTTCTGAGTGTG
GGGTCAAATAGTTTCATGTTCCCCAAATGGCCCAAAACTGACAGTTTAAACGCTGTCTTGGAACCTAATA
TGACAAAAGCGTGATCTCATCCAAGATGAACTAAGTTTGGTTCGTTGAAATGCTAACGGCCAGTTGGTCA
AAAAGAAACTTCCAAAAGTCGGCATACCGTTTGTCTTGTTTGGTATTGATTGACGAATGCTCAAAAATAA
TCTCATTAATGCTTAGCGCAGTCTCTCTATCGCTTCTGAACCCCGGTGCACCTGTGCCGAAACGCAAATG
GGGAAACACCCGCTTTTTGGATGATTATGCATTGTCTCCACATTGTATGCTTCCAAGATTCTGGTGGGAA
TACTGCTGATAGCCTAACGTTCATGATCAAAATTTAACTGTTCTAACCCCTACTTGACAGCAATATATAA
ACAGAAGGAAGCTGCCCTGTCTTAAACCTTTTTTTTTATCATCATTATTAGCTTACTTTCATAATTGCGA
CTGGTTCCAATTGACAAGCTTTTGATTTTAACGACTTTTAACGACAACTTGAGAAGATCAAAAAACAACT
AATTATTCGAAACGAGACCATGGGTTCTAAAGGTGAAGAATTATTCACTGGTGTTGTCCCAATTTTGGTT
GAATTAGATGGTGATGTTAATGGTCACAAATTTTCTGTCTCCGGTGAAGGTGAAGGTGATGCTACTTACG
GTAAATTGACCTTAAAATTTATTTGTACTACTGGTAAATTGCCAGTTCCATGGCCAACCTTAGTCACTAC
TTTCGGTTATGGTGTTCAATGTTTTGCGAGATACCCAGATCATATGAAACAACATGACTTTTTCAAGTCT
GCCATGCCAGAAGGTTATGTTCAAGAAAGAACTATTTTTTTCAAAGATGACGGTAACTACAAGACCAGAG
CTGAAGTCAAGTTTGAAGGTGATACCTTAGTTAATAGAATCGAATTAAAAGGTATTGATTTTAAAGAAGA
TGGTAACATTTTAGGTCACAAATTGGAATACAACTATAACTCTCACAATGTTTACATCATGGCTGACAAA
CAAAAGAATGGTATCAAAGTTAACTTCAAAATTAGACACAACATTGAAGATGGTTCTGTTCAATTAGCTG
ACCATTATCAACAAAATACTCCAATTGGTGATGGTCCAGTCTTGTTACCAGACAACCATTACTTATCCAC
TCAATCTGCCTTATCCAAAGATCCAAACGAAAAGAGAGACCACATGGTCTTGTTAGAATTTGTTACTGCT
GCTGGTATTACCCATGGTATGGATGAATTGTACAAATAGCATCATCATCATCATCATTGAGTTTGTAGCC
TTAGACATGACTGTTCCTCAGTTCAAGTTGGGCACTTACGAGAAGACCGGTCTTGCTAGATTCTAATCAA
GAGGATGTCAGAATGCCATTTGCCTGAGAGATGCAGGCTTCATTTTTGATACTTTTTTATTTGTAACCTA
TATAGTATAGGATTTTTTTTGTCATTTTGTTTCTTCTCGTACGAGCTTGCTCCTGATCAGCCTATCTCGC
AGCTGATGAATATCTTGTGGTAGGGGTTTGGGAAAATCATTCGAGTTTGATGTTTTTCTTGGTATTTCCC
ACTCCTCTTCAGAGTACAGAAGATTAAGTGAGACCTTCGTTTGTGCGGATCCCCCACACACCATAGCTTC
AAAATGTTTCTACTCCTTTTTTACTCTTCCAGATTTTCTCGGACTCCGCGCATCGCCGTACCACTTCAAA
ACACCCAAGCACAGCATACTAAATTTCCCCTCTTTCTTCCTCTAGGGTGTCGTTAATTACCCGTACTAAA
GGTTTGGAAAAGAAAAAAGAGACCGCCTCGTTTCTTTTTCTTCGTCGAAAAAGGCAATAAAAATTTTTAT
CACGTTTCTTTTTCTTGAAAATTTTTTTTTTTGATTTTTTTCTCTTTCGATGACCTCCCATTGATATTTA
AGTTAATAAACGGTCTTCAATTTCTCAAGTTTCAGTTTCATTTTTCTTGTTCTATTACAACTTTTTTTAC
TTCTTGCTCATTAGAAAGAAAGCATAGCAATCTAATCTAAGGGCGGTGTTGACAATTAATCATCGGCATA
GTATATCGGCATAGTATAATACGACAAGGTGAGGAACTAAACCATGGCCAAGTTGACCAGTGCCGTTCCG
GTGCTCACCGCGCGCGACGTCGCCGGAGCGGTCGAGTTCTGGACCGACCGGCTCGGGTTCTCCCGGGACT
TCGTGGAGGACGACTTCGCCGGTGTGGTCCGGGACGACGTGACCCTGTTCATCAGCGCGGTCCAGGACCA
GGTGGTGCCGGACAACACCCTGGCCTGGGTGTGGGTGCGCGGCCTGGACGAGCTGTACGCCGAGTGGTCG
GAGGTCGTGTCCACGAACTTCCGGGACGCCTCCGGGCCGGCCATGACCGAGATCGGCGAGCAGCCGTGGG
GGCGGGAGTTCGCCCTGCGCGACCCGGCCGGCAACTGCGTGCACTTCGTGGCCGAGGAGCAGGACTGACA
CGTCCGACGCGGCCCGACGGGTCCGAGGCCTCGGAGATCCGTCCCCCTTTTCCTTTGTCGATATCATGTA
ATTAGTTATGTCACGCTTACATTCACGCCCTCCCCCCACATCCGCTCTAACCGAAAAGGAAGGAGTTAGA
CAACCTGAAGTCTAGGTCCCTATTTATTTTTTTATAGTTATGTTAGTATTAAGAACGTTATTTATATTTC
AAATTTTTCTTTTTTTTCTGTACAGACGCGTGTACGCATGTAACATTATACTGAAAACCTTGCTTGAGAA
GGTTTTGGGACGCTCGAAGGCTTTAATTTGCAAGCTGGAGACCAACATGTGAGCAAAAGGCCAGCAAAAG
GCCAGGAACCGTAAAAAGGCCGCGTTGCTGGCGTTTTTCCATAGGCTCCGCCCCCCTGACGAGCATCACA
AAAATCGACGCTCAAGTCAGAGGTGGCGAAACCCGACAGGACTATAAAGATACCAGGCGTTTCCCCCTGG
AAGCTCCCTCGTGCGCTCTCCTGTTCCGACCCTGCCGCTTACCGGATACCTGTCCGCCTTTCTCCCTTCG
GGAAGCGTGGCGCTTTCTCATAGCTCACGCTGTAGGTATCTCAGTTCGGTGTAGGTCGTTCGCTCCAAGC
TGGGCTGTGTGCACGAACCCCCCGTTCAGCCCGACCGCTGCGCCTTATCCGGTAACTATCGTCTTGAGTC
CAACCCGGTAAGACACGACTTATCGCCACTGGCAGCAGCCACTGGTAACAGGATTAGCAGAGCGAGGTAT
GTAGGCGGTGCTACAGAGTTCTTGAAGTGGTGGCCTAACTACGGCTACACTAGAAGAACAGTATTTGGTA
TCTGCGCTCTGCTGAAGCCAGTTACCTTCGGAAAAAGAGTTGGTAGCTCTTGATCCGGCAAACAAACCAC
CGCTGGTAGCGGTGGTTTTTTTGTTTGCAAGCAGCAGATTACGCGCAGAAAAAAAGGATCTCAAGAAGAT
CCTTTGATCTTTTCTACGGG
